>Addgene plasmid #13800 | pMIG AS B56 gamma3 | addgene partial sequence | sequence record 20120 | 13800 with pLXSN 5'
CCTCACTCCTTCTCTAGGCGCCGGAATTAGATCTCTGGCGGCCGTCCTGGGAGGCCAGCTCATCGGCCCT
GCAGTGAGCTTCCAAGGCTTTCTTGGTGTGGGGGTCCTGAGGCAGCTCGGACTTGCGGCGTGCAAGAGGA
CGGTCCTTCTTCGGATCTTTCTGTGCCTGATGAGCCTCGTCCTTCACTGTCTTTCTCAGCATCTGCACAT
CTTCAAATAAAGGCCCATCTGTCTCCATTGCAACCGGAATGCTCATGGTGCTGGCTTGACTATACACTGT
GTACTGGGGATTGGCTTTGGCTAGATTTTCTATTTTAACCCATGCTTCTTCCCGTTCTTTCATTTTTAGC
TTCTCTTTTAGTTTCTCTGCTTTGAACTGTTGTGTACAGTCATCAAATAGCTTTTGGTTCATCTCCATGA
AGAGCTTCAGGGCGTTGTATATCAAGCCATGTATTGTCTTGTTCCAATGGGTCTTTGAGTTGCGGTACAA
GGAAGGAAACATGATGGGCAGAATCTTCGCTGCGTTGTCACTGATTAAACTCATGATGTATTCATTATTC
CAGTAATAGAGAGCTCGCTCTGCCACCTGGAAGTGTGGGCTGGAGACACATTTGGCCAACTGCCGGAAGA
GGGGTTCCATGATCTTCACAAATTCTGATGGTTCAATGACATCTAAAATCTCTTCTAATTCGTTTAAGAA
CATTACTTCTTTTGGACTGTGAGTCTTTGGCCAGTATTTGAGAAGTGCCAT
