[The description below was written by a language model from this plasmid's Addgene catalogue record.]
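Description:
pMIG AS B56 gamma3 is a retroviral mammalian expression plasmid built on the pMIG backbone (about 6.5 kb without insert). It carries a roughly 1.35 kb fragment of the human PPP2R5C gene, which encodes the B56 gamma regulatory subunit of protein phosphatase 2A (also known as B56G or PR61G). The fragment is cloned in the antisense orientation. It was inserted by restriction cloning between a BglII site, which was destroyed in the process, and an EcoRI site, which was retained. The plasmid is maintained in bacteria as a high-copy, ampicillin-selected construct. It is grown in a recombination-deficient strain, a common choice for vectors containing repeated retroviral LTR sequences.

No feature table is provided, so the promoter and other regulatory elements are not explicitly recorded. pMIG-type vectors are generally MSCV-based designs in which the retroviral LTR drives a transcript containing the insert followed by an IRES and GFP. This fits the record's listing of GFP as the selectable marker, since transduced cells can be identified or sorted by fluorescence rather than by drug selection. Because the insert is in reverse orientation, the transcript is not meant to produce B56 gamma protein. Instead it yields antisense RNA intended to reduce expression of the endogenous B56 gamma3 subunit. After packaging into retroviral particles and stable delivery to mammalian cells, the construct serves as a loss-of-function tool. The associated publication concerns identifying the specific PP2A complexes involved in human cell transformation.
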