Addgene plasmid #13800: pMIG AS B56 gamma3
Depositing lab: William Hahn. Depositing organization: Dana-Farber Cancer Institute. Publication: Identification of specific PP2A complexes involved in human cell transformation. Chen W, Possemato R, Campbell KT, Plattner CA, Pallas DC, Hahn WC. Cancer Cell. 2004 Feb . 5(2):127-36. 10.1016/S1535-6108(04)00026-1 PubMed 14998489.
Backbone
  Vector backbone: pMIG
  Backbone size w/o insert (bp): 6500
  Vector type: Mammalian Expression, Retroviral
  Selectable markers: GFP
Growth in bacteria
  Bacterial resistance: Ampicillin, 100 μg/mL
  Growth temperature: 37°C
  Growth strain: Stbl3
  Copy number: High Copy
Gene/Insert
  Gene/Insert name: Anti-sense PP2A B56 gamma3 (alt name: PPP2R5C)
  Species: H. sapiens (human)
  Insert size (bp): 1350
  Mutation: Anti-sense
  Entrez Gene: PPP2R5C (a.k.a. B56G, B56gamma, PR61G)
  Cloning method: Restriction Enzyme; 5′ cloning site Bgl II (destroyed during cloning); 3′ cloning site EcoRI (not destroyed)
  Sequencing primers: 5′ pLXSN
Terms and licenses: Academic/Nonprofit Terms; Industry Terms: Not Available to Industry
How to cite: pMIG AS B56 gamma3 was a gift from William Hahn (Addgene plasmid # 13800 ; http://n2t.net/addgene:13800 ; RRID:Addgene_13800)
